Addgene plasmid #162031: pLEX301-RFP-GGA3 NGAT
Purpose: Expresses NGAT sequence of GGA3
Depositing lab: David Bryant. Depositing organization: University of Glasgow. Publication: An ARF GTPase module promoting invasion and metastasis through regulating phosphoinositide metabolism. Nacke M, Sandilands E, Nikolatou K, Roman-Fernandez A, Mason S, Patel R, Lilla S, Yelland T, Galbraith LCA, Freckmann EC, McGarry L, Morton JP, Shanks E, Leung HY, Markert E, Ismail S, Zanivan S, Blyth K, Bryant DM. Nat Commun. 2021 Mar 12;12(1):1623. doi: 10.1038/s41467-021-21847-4. PubMed 33712589.
Backbone
  Vector backbone: pLEX301-tRFP
  Vector type: Lentiviral
Growth in bacteria
  Bacterial resistance: Ampicillin, 100 μg/mL
  Growth temperature: 37°C
  Growth strain: NEB Stable
  Copy number: High Copy
Gene/Insert
  Gene/Insert name: GGA3 NGAT
  Species: H. sapiens (human)
  Entrez Gene: GGA3
  Cloning method: Restriction Enzyme; 5′ cloning site Unknown (unknown if destroyed)
Terms and licenses: Academic/Nonprofit Terms; Industry Terms: Not Available to Industry
Depositor comments: Please visit https://doi.org/10.1101/851410 for bioRxiv preprint.
How to cite: pLEX301-RFP-GGA3 NGAT was a gift from David Bryant (Addgene plasmid # 162031 ; http://n2t.net/addgene:162031 ; RRID:Addgene_162031)
