[The description below was written by a language model from this plasmid's Addgene catalogue record and pLannotate feature annotations shown in this document.]
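Description:
pLEX301-RFP-GGA3 NGAT is a lentiviral expression plasmid built on the pLEX301-tRFP backbone, carrying a fragment of human GGA3 fused to a red fluorescent protein. In bacteria it is maintained through a high-copy ColE1/pUC-type origin and selected with ampicillin via the β-lactamase gene. The backbone also retains an f1 origin, lac promoter/operator remnants, and T7 and T3 promoters. The viral portion has a third-generation, self-inactivating layout. An RSV promoter drives a truncated HIV-1 5' LTR, followed by the Ψ packaging signal with a partial gag sequence, the Rev response element, a cPPT/CTS element and a ΔU3 3' LTR. An SV40 polyadenylation signal and SV40 origin lie downstream of the 3' LTR. Because no viral structural or enzymatic genes are present, particle production depends on packaging and envelope functions supplied in trans.

Between the LTRs sit two expression units. A human PGK promoter, which spans the numbering origin of the circular sequence, drives a puromycin N-acetyltransferase gene for selection of transduced mammalian cells. Downstream, the CMV enhancer/promoter drives TagRFP-T, followed by a short multiple-cloning-site remnant and then a roughly 940 bp GGA3 fragment, an arrangement consistent with an N-terminal RFP fusion. A WPRE after the insert boosts transcript stability and expression. The record calls the insert the "NGAT" sequence of GGA3 but does not define the term or give residue boundaries. GGA3 is annotated as an ARF-dependent clathrin adaptor acting between the trans-Golgi network and endosomes. Given that annotation and the associated study of an ARF GTPase module, the construct plausibly serves as a fluorescent, stably expressible ARF-binding probe, although the stated purpose is only expression of the NGAT sequence.
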