Features (pLannotate 1.2.2; 31 found; start..end, strand, type, name):
    104..703     +  CDS            PuroR (fragment): puromycin N-acetyltransferase; pac from Streptomyces; confers resistance to puromycin
    745..862     +  misc_feature   cPPT/CTS: central polypurine tract and central termination sequence of HIV-1
    979..1282    +  enhancer       CMV enhancer: human cytomegalovirus immediate early enhancer
   1283..1486    +  promoter       CMV promoter: human cytomegalovirus (CMV) immediate early promoter
   1531..2262    +  CDS            TagRFP-T: TagRFP-T is a basic (constitutively fluorescent) red fluorescent protein published in 2008, derived from Entacmaea quadricolor. It has low acid sensitivity.
   2263..2293    +  misc_feature   MCS (fragment): multiple cloning site
   2293..3231    +  CDS            GGA3 (fragment): GGA3_HUMAN - Also known as KIAA0154. Experimental evidence at protein level: Swiss-Prot protein existence level 1. Plays a role in protein sorting and trafficking between the trans-Golgi network (TGN) and endosomes. Mediates the ARF-dependent recruitment of clathrin to the TGN and binds ubiquitinated proteins and membrane cargo molecules with a cytosolic acidic cluster-dileucine (DXXLL) motif (PubMed:11301005). Mediates export of the GPCR receptor ADRA2B to the cell surface (PubMed:26811329). nvolved in BACE1 transport and sorting as well as regulation of BACE1 protein levels (PubMed:17553422,
   3233..3254    +  misc_feature   MCS (fragment): multiple cloning site
   3272..3860    +  misc_feature   WPRE: woodchuck hepatitis virus posttranscriptional regulatory element
   3911..3930    +  misc_feature   cPPT/CTS (fragment): central polypurine tract and central termination sequence of HIV-1
   3932..4165    +  LTR            3' LTR (ΔU3): self-inactivating 3' long terminal repeat (LTR) from HIV-1
   4243..4364    +  polyA_signal   SV40 poly(A) signal: SV40 polyadenylation signal
   4404..4539    +  rep_origin     SV40 ori: SV40 origin of replication
   4560..4578    -  promoter       T7 promoter: promoter for bacteriophage T7 RNA polymerase
   4586..4741    +  CDS            lacZα (fragment): LacZα fragment of β-galactosidase; lacZ fragment
   4746..5174    +  rep_origin     f1 ori (sequence partly withheld): f1 bacteriophage origin of replication; arrow indicates direction of (+) strand synthesis
   5227..5331    +  promoter       AmpR promoter: bla
   5332..6192    +  CDS            AmpR: β-lactamase; bla; confers resistance to ampicillin, carbenicillin, and related antibiotics
   6363..6951    +  rep_origin     ori: high-copy-number ColE1/pMB1/pBR322/pUC origin of replication
   7134..7226    +  CDS            lacI (fragment): lac repressor; lacI; The lac repressor binds to the lac operator to inhibit transcription in E. coli. This inhibition can be relieved by adding lactose or isopropyl-β-D-thiogalactopyranoside (IPTG).
   7239..7260    +  protein_bind   CAP binding site: CAP binding activates transcription in the presence of cAMP. E. coli catabolite activator protein
   7275..7305    +  promoter       lac promoter: promoter for the E. coli lac operon
   7313..7329    +  protein_bind   lac operator: The lac repressor binds to the lac operator to inhibit transcription in E. coli. This inhibition can be relieved by adding lactose or isopropyl-β-D-thiogalactopyranoside (IPTG). lac repressor encoded by lacI
   7374..7392    +  promoter       T3 promoter: promoter for bacteriophage T3 RNA polymerase
   7420..7646    +  promoter       RSV promoter: Rous sarcoma virus enhancer/promoter
   7647..7827    +  LTR            5' LTR (truncated): truncated 5' long terminal repeat (LTR) from HIV-1
   7874..7999    +  misc_feature   HIV-1 Ψ: packaging signal of human immunodeficiency virus type 1
   7983..8346    +  CDS            HIV-1 gag (fragment): gag protein from human immunodeficiency virus 1; gag
   8492..8725    +  misc_feature   RRE: The Rev response element (RRE) of HIV-1 allows for Rev-dependent mRNA export from the nucleus to the cytoplasm.
   9102..9128    +  CDS            Rev (fragment): human immunodeficiency virus 1 (HIV-1) Rev protein; rev; enhances nuclear export of unspliced and incompletely spliced viral mRNAs
   9129..82      +  promoter       hPGK promoter (across the origin): human phosphoglycerate kinase 1 promoter
>Addgene plasmid #162031 | pLEX301-RFP-GGA3 NGAT | addgene full sequence | sequence record 320562 | Addgene NGS Result
GTGTTCCGCATTCTGCAAGCCTCCGGAGCGCACGTCGGCAGTCGGCTCCCTCGTTGACCGAATCACCGAC
CTCTCTCCCCAGGGGGTACCACCGGAGCTTACCATGACCGAGTACAAGCCCACGGTGCGCCTCGCCACCC
GCGACGACGTCCCCAGGGCCGTACGCACCCTCGCCGCCGCGTTCGCCGACTACCCCGCCACGCGCCACAC
CGTCGATCCGGACCGCCACATCGAGCGGGTCACCGAGCTGCAAGAACTCTTCCTCACGCGCGTCGGGCTC
GACATCGGCAAGGTGTGGGTCGCGGACGACGGCGCCGCCGTGGCGGTCTGGACCACGCCGGAGAGCGTCG
AAGCGGGGGCGGTGTTCGCCGAGATCGGCCCGCGCATGGCCGAGTTGAGCGGTTCCCGGCTGGCCGCGCA
GCAACAGATGGAAGGCCTCCTGGCGCCGCACCGGCCCAAGGAGCCCGCGTGGTTCCTGGCCACCGTCGGC
GTCTCGCCCGACCACCAGGGCAAGGGTCTGGGCAGCGCCGTCGTGCTCCCCGGAGTGGAGGCGGCCGAGC
GCGCCGGGGTGCCCGCCTTCCTGGAGACCTCCGCGCCCCGCAACCTCCCCTTCTACGAGCGGCTCGGCTT
CACCGTCACCGCCGACGTCGAGGTGCCCGAAGGACCGCGCACCTGGTGCATGACCCGCAAGCCCGGTGCC
TGAGAATTCTAGATCTTGAGACAAATGGCAGTATTCATCCACAATTTTAAAAGAAAAGGGGGGATTGGGG
GGTACAGTGCAGGGGAAAGAATAGTAGACATAATAGCAACAGACATACAAACTAAAGAATTACAAAAACA
AATTACAAAAATTCAAAATTTTCGGGTTTATTACAGGGACAGCAGAGATCCACTTTGGCGCCGGCTCGAG
GGGGCCCGGGGTTATTAATAGTAATCAATTACGGGGTCATTAGTTCATAGCCCATATATGGAGTTCCGCG
TTACATAACTTACGGTAAATGGCCCGCCTGGCTGACCGCCCAACGACCCCCGCCCATTGACGTCAATAAT
GACGTATGTTCCCATAGTAACGCCAATAGGGACTTTCCATTGACGTCAATGGGTGGAGTATTTACGGTAA
ACTGCCCACTTGGCAGTACATCAAGTGTATCATATGCCAAGTACGCCCCCTATTGACGTCAATGACGGTA
AATGGCCCGCCTGGCATTATGCCCAGTACATGACCTTATGGGACTTTCCTACTTGGCAGTACATCTACGT
ATTAGTCATCGCTATTACCATGGTGATGCGGTTTTGGCAGTACATCAATGGGCGTGGATAGCGGTTTGAC
TCACGGGGATTTCCAAGTCTCCACCCCATTGACGTCAATGGGAGTTTGTTTTGGCACCAAAATCAACGGG
ACTTTCCAAAATGTCGTAACAACTCCGCCCCATTGACGCAAATGGGCGGTAGGCGTGTACGGTGGGAGGT
CTATATAAGCAGAGCTGGTTTAGTGAACCGTCAGATCCGCTAGCGCTACCGGTCGCCACCATGGTGTCTA
AGGGCGAAGAGCTGATTAAGGAGAACATGCACATGAAGCTGTACATGGAGGGCACCGTGAACAACCACCA
CTTCAAGTGCACATCCGAGGGCGAAGGCAAGCCCTACGAGGGCACCCAGACCATGAGAATCAAGGTGGTC
GAGGGCGGCCCTCTCCCCTTCGCCTTCGACATCCTGGCTACCAGCTTCATGTACGGCAGCAGAACCTTCA
TCAACCACACCCAGGGCATCCCCGATTTCTTTAAGCAGTCCTTCCCTGAGGGCTTCACATGGGAGAGAGT
CACCACATACGAAGACGGGGGCGTGCTGACCGCTACCCAGGACACCAGCCTCCAGGACGGCTGCCTCATC
TACAACGTCAAGATCAGAGGGGTGAACTTCCCATCCAACGGCCCTGTGATGCAGAAGAAAACACTCGGCT
GGGAGGCCAACACCGAGATGCTGTACCCCGCTGACGGCGGCCTGGAAGGCAGAACCGACATGGCCCTGAA
GCTCGTGGGCGGGGGCCACCTGATCTGCAACTTCAAGACCACATACAGATCCAAGAAACCCGCTAAGAAC
CTCAAGATGCCCGGCGTCTACTATGTGGACCACAGACTGGAAAGAATCAAGGAGGCCGACAAAGAGACCT
ACGTCGAGCAGCACGAGGTGGCTGTGGCCAGATACTGCGACCTCCCTAGCAAACTGGGGCACAAACTTAA
TGGCATGGACGAGCTGTACAAGTCCGGACTCAGATCTCGAGCTCAAGCTTCGATGGCGGAGGCGGAAGGG
GAAAGCCTGGAGTCCTGGCTCAATAAAGCCACCAATCCTTCCAACCGCCAGGAGGACTGGGAATACATAA
TTGGCTTCTGTGATCAGATCAACAAGGAGCTGGAAGGGCCACAGATCGCCGTCCGACTGCTGGCCCACAA
GATCCAGTCCCCACAGGAATGGGAGGCGCTCCAGGCCCTGACGGTGCTGGAGGCATGCATGAAGAACTGT
GGGAGGAGATTTCATAACGAAGTGGGGAAGTTCCGCTTTTTGAATGAGTTAATCAAAGTCGTCTCTCCAA
AGTACCTGGGGGACAGGGTGTCTGAGAAAGTGAAGACCAAGGTTATTGAGCTGCTGTACAGCTGGACCAT
GGCCCTGCCAGAAGAAGCAAAGATCAAAGACGCCTACCACATGCTGAAGAGACAGGGCATAGTGCAGTCT
GACCCACCAATTCCTGTGGATAGGACGCTGATCCCCTCTCCACCACCTCGTCCCAAAAACCCTGTTTTTG
ATGATGAGGAGAAGTCCAAGCTTTTAGCCAAGCTGCTGAAAAGCAAAAACCCAGATGACCTGCAGGAGGC
CAACAAGCTCATCAAGTCCATGGTGAAGGAAGACGAGGCACGGATCCAGAAGGTGACCAAGCGTCTGCAC
ACGTTAGAGGAAGTTAACAACAACGTGAGACTGCTCAGTGAGATGCTGCTTCATTACAGCCAGGAGGACT
CTTCGGACGGGGACAGAGAGCTGATGAAGGAGCTGTTTGATCAGTGTGAGAACAAGAGGCGGACTTTATT
TAAACTCGCCAGTGAGACTGAGGACAATGATAACAGTTTGGGGGACATCCTGCAAGCCAGTGACAACCTC
TCCCGGGTCATCAACTCTTACAAAACAATTATTGAAGGGCAGGTCATCAATGGCGAGGTGGCTACCTTAA
CCCTGCCTGACTGTCGACGGTACCGCGGGCCCGGTGGCGCGTTAAGTCGACAATCAACCTCTGGATTACA
AAATTTGTGAAAGATTGACTGGTATTCTTAACTATGTTGCTCCTTTTACGCTATGTGGATACGCTGCTTT
AATGCCTTTGTATCATGCTATTGCTTCCCGTATGGCTTTCATTTTCTCCTCCTTGTATAAATCCTGGTTG
CTGTCTCTTTATGAGGAGTTGTGGCCCGTTGTCAGGCAACGTGGCGTGGTGTGCACTGTGTTTGCTGACG
CAACCCCCACTGGTTGGGGCATTGCCACCACCTGTCAGCTCCTTTCCGGGACTTTCGCTTTCCCCCTCCC
TATTGCCACGGCGGAACTCATCGCCGCCTGCCTTGCCCGCTGCTGGACAGGGGCTCGGCTGTTGGGCACT
GACAATTCCGTGGTGTTGTCGGGGAAATCATCGTCCTTTCCTTGGCTGCTCGCCTGTGTTGCCACCTGGA
TTCTGCGCGGGACGTCCTTCTGCTACGTCCCTTCGGCCCTCAATCCAGCGGACCTTCCTTCCCGCGGCCT
GCTGCCGGCTCTGCGGCCTCTTCCGCGTCTTCGCCTTCGCCCTCAGACGAGTCGGATCTCCCTTTGGGCC
GCCTCCCCGCGTCGACTTTAAGACCAATGACTTACAAGGCAGCTGTAGATCTTAGCCACTTTTTAAAAGA
AAAGGGGGGACTGGAAGGGCTAATTCACTCCCAACGAAGACAAGATCTGCTTTTTGCTTGTACTGGGTCT
CTCTGGTTAGACCAGATCTGAGCCTGGGAGCTCTCTGGCTAACTAGGGAACCCACTGCTTAAGCCTCAAT
AAAGCTTGCCTTGAGTGCTTCAAGTAGTGTGTGCCCGTCTGTTGTGTGACTCTGGTAACTAGAGATCCCT
CAGACCCTTTTAGTCAGTGTGGAAAATCTCTAGCAGTACGTATAGTAGTTCATGTCATCTTATTATTCAG
TATTTATAACTTGCAAAGAAATGAATATCAGAGAGTGAGAGGAACTTGTTTATTGCAGCTTATAATGGTT
ACAAATAAAGCAATAGCATCACAAATTTCACAAATAAAGCATTTTTTTCACTGCATTCTAGTTGTGGTTT
GTCCAAACTCATCAATGTATCTTATCATGTCTGGCTCTAGCTATCCCGCCCCTAACTCCGCCCATCCCGC
CCCTAACTCCGCCCAGTTCCGCCCATTCTCCGCCCCATGGCTGACTAATTTTTTTTATTTATGCAGAGGC
CGAGGCCGCCTCGGCCTCTGAGCTATTCCAGAAGTAGTGAGGAGGCTTTTTTGGAGGCCTAGGGACGTAC
CCAATTCGCCCTATAGTGAGTCGTATTACGCGCGCTCACTGGCCGTCGTTTTACAACGTCGTGACTGGGA
AAACCCTGGCGTTACCCAACTTAATCGCCTTGCAGCACATCCCCCTTTCGCCAGCTGGCGTAATAGCGAA
GAGGCCCGCACCGATCGCCCTTCCCAACAGTTGCGCAGCCTGAATGGCGAATGGG
[124 nt withheld, positions 4746-4869]
C
[91 nt withheld, positions 4871-4961]
A
[49 nt withheld, positions 4963-5011]
CCTTTGACGTTGGAGTCCACGTTCTTT
[37 nt withheld, positions 5039-5075]
ACCCTATCTCGGTCTATTCTTTTGATTTATAAGGGATTTTGCCGATTTCGGCCTATTGGTTAAAAAATGA
GCTGATTTAACAAAAATTTAACGCGAATTTTAACAAAATATTAACGCTTACAATTTAGGTGGCACTTTTC
GGGGAAATGTGCGCGGAACCCCTATTTGTTTATTTTTCTAAATACATTCAAATATGTATCCGCTCATGAG
ACAATAACCCTGATAAATGCTTCAATAATATTGAAAAAGGAAGAGTATGAGTATTCAACATTTCCGTGTC
GCCCTTATTCCCTTTTTTGCGGCATTTTGCCTTCCTGTTTTTGCTCACCCAGAAACGCTGGTGAAAGTAA
AAGATGCTGAAGATCAGTTGGGTGCACGAGTGGGTTACATCGAACTGGATCTCAACAGCGGTAAGATCCT
TGAGAGTTTTCGCCCCGAAGAACGTTTTCCAATGATGAGCACTTTTAAAGTTCTGCTATGTGGCGCGGTA
TTATCCCGTATTGACGCCGGGCAAGAGCAACTCGGTCGCCGCATACACTATTCTCAGAATGACTTGGTTG
AGTACTCACCAGTCACAGAAAAGCATCTTACGGATGGCATGACAGTAAGAGAATTATGCAGTGCTGCCAT
AACCATGAGTGATAACACTGCGGCCAACTTACTTCTGACAACGATCGGAGGACCGAAGGAGCTAACCGCT
TTTTTGCACAACATGGGGGATCATGTAACTCGCCTTGATCGTTGGGAACCGGAGCTGAATGAAGCCATAC
CAAACGACGAGCGTGACACCACGATGCCTGTAGCAATGGCAACAACGTTGCGCAAACTATTAACTGGCGA
ACTACTTACTCTAGCTTCCCGGCAACAATTAATAGACTGGATGGAGGCGGATAAAGTTGCAGGACCACTT
CTGCGCTCGGCCCTTCCGGCTGGCTGGTTTATTGCTGATAAATCTGGAGCCGGTGAGCGTGGGTCTCGCG
GTATCATTGCAGCACTGGGGCCAGATGGTAAGCCCTCCCGTATCGTAGTTATCTACACGACGGGGAGTCA
GGCAACTATGGATGAACGAAATAGACAGATCGCTGAGATAGGTGCCTCACTGATTAAGCATTGGTAACTG
TCAGACCAAGTTTACTCATATATACTTTAGATTGATTTAAAACTTCATTTTTAATTTAAAAGGATCTAGG
TGAAGATCCTTTTTGATAATCTCATGACCAAAATCCCTTAACGTGAGTTTTCGTTCCACTGAGCGTCAGA
CCCCGTAGAAAAGATCAAAGGATCTTCTTGAGATCCTTTTTTTCTGCGCGTAATCTGCTGCTTGCAAACA
AAAAAACCACCGCTACCAGCGGTGGTTTGTTTGCCGGATCAAGAGCTACCAACTCTTTTTCCGAAGGTAA
CTGGCTTCAGCAGAGCGCAGATACCAAATACTGTTCTTCTAGTGTAGCCGTAGTTAGGCCACCACTTCAA
GAACTCTGTAGCACCGCCTACATACCTCGCTCTGCTAATCCTGTTACCAGTGGCTGCTGCCAGTGGCGAT
AAGTCGTGTCTTACCGGGTTGGACTCAAGACGATAGTTACCGGATAAGGCGCAGCGGTCGGGCTGAACGG
GGGGTTCGTGCACACAGCCCAGCTTGGAGCGAACGACCTACACCGAACTGAGATACCTACAGCGTGAGCT
ATGAGAAAGCGCCACGCTTCCCGAAGGGAGAAAGGCGGACAGGTATCCGGTAAGCGGCAGGGTCGGAACA
GGAGAGCGCACGAGGGAGCTTCCAGGGGGAAACGCCTGGTATCTTTATAGTCCTGTCGGGTTTCGCCACC
TCTGACTTGAGCGTCGATTTTTGTGATGCTCGTCAGGGGGGCGGAGCCTATGGAAAAACGCCAGCAACGC
GGCCTTTTTACGGTTCCTGGCCTTTTGCTGGCCTTTTGCTCACATGTTCTTTCCTGCGTTATCCCCTGAT
TCTGTGGATAACCGTATTACCGCCTTTGAGTGAGCTGATACCGCTCGCCGCAGCCGAACGACCGAGCGCA
GCGAGTCAGTGAGCGAGGAAGCGGAAGAGCGCCCAATACGCAAACCGCCTCTCCCCGCGCGTTGGCCGAT
TCATTAATGCAGCTGGCACGACAGGTTTCCCGACTGGAAAGCGGGCAGTGAGCGCAACGCAATTAATGTG
AGTTAGCTCACTCATTAGGCACCCCAGGCTTTACACTTTATGCTTCCGGCTCGTATGTTGTGTGGAATTG
TGAGCGGATAACAATTTCACACAGGAAACAGCTATGACCATGATTACGCCAAGCGCGCAATTAACCCTCA
CTAAAGGGAACAAAAGCTGGAGCTGCAAGCTTAATGTAGTCTTATGCAATACTCTTGTAGTCTTGCAACA
TGGTAACGATGAGTTAGCAACATGCCTTACAAGGAGAGAAAAAGCACCGTGCATGCCGATTGGTGGAAGT
AAGGTGGTACGATCGTGCCTTATTAGGAAGGCAACAGACGGGTCTGACATGGATTGGACGAACCACTGAA
TTGCCGCATTGCAGAGATATTGTATTTAAGTGCCTAGCTCGATACATAAACGGGTCTCTCTGGTTAGACC
AGATCTGAGCCTGGGAGCTCTCTGGCTAACTAGGGAACCCACTGCTTAAGCCTCAATAAAGCTTGCCTTG
AGTGCTTCAAGTAGTGTGTGCCCGTCTGTTGTGTGACTCTGGTAACTAGAGATCCCTCAGACCCTTTTAG
TCAGTGTGGAAAATCTCTAGCAGTGGCGCCCGAACAGGGACTTGAAAGCGAAAGGGAAACCAGAGGAGCT
CTCTCGACGCAGGACTCGGCTTGCTGAAGCGCGCACGGCAAGAGGCGAGGGGCGGCGACTGGTGAGTACG
CCAAAAATTTTGACTAGCGGAGGCTAGAAGGAGAGAGATGGGTGCGAGAGCGTCAGTATTAAGCGGGGGA
GAATTAGATCGCGATGGGAAAAAATTCGGTTAAGGCCAGGGGGAAAGAAAAAATATAAATTAAAACATAT
AGTATGGGCAAGCAGGGAGCTAGAACGATTCGCAGTTAATCCTGGCCTGTTAGAAACATCAGAAGGCTGT
AGACAAATACTGGGACAGCTACAACCATCCCTTCAGACAGGATCAGAAGAACTTAGATCATTATATAATA
CAGTAGCAACCCTCTATTGTGTGCATCAAAGGATAGAGATAAAAGACACCAAGGAAGCTTTAGACAAGAT
AGAGGAAGAGCAAAACAAAAGTAAGACCACCGCACAGCAAGCGGCCGCTGATCTTCAGACCTGGAGGAGG
AGATATGAGGGACAATTGGAGAAGTGAATTATATAAATATAAAGTAGTAAAAATTGAACCATTAGGAGTA
GCACCCACCAAGGCAAAGAGAAGAGTGGTGCAGAGAGAAAAAAGAGCAGTGGGAATAGGAGCTTTGTTCC
TTGGGTTCTTGGGAGCAGCAGGAAGCACTATGGGCGCAGCGTCAATGACGCTGACGGTACAGGCCAGACA
ATTATTGTCTGGTATAGTGCAGCAGCAGAACAATTTGCTGAGGGCTATTGAGGCGCAACAGCATCTGTTG
CAACTCACAGTCTGGGGCATCAAGCAGCTCCAGGCAAGAATCCTGGCTGTGGAAAGATACCTAAAGGATC
AACAGCTCCTGGGGATTTGGGGTTGCTCTGGAAAACTCATTTGCACCACTGCTGTGCCTTGGAATGCTAG
TTGGAGTAATAAATCTCTGGAACAGATTTGGAATCACACGACCTGGATGGAGTGGGACAGAGAAATTAAC
AATTACACAAGCTTAATACACTCCTTAATTGAAGAATCGCAAAACCAGCAAGAAAAGAATGAACAAGAAT
TATTGGAATTAGATAAATGGGCAAGTTTGTGGAATTGGTTTAACATAACAAATTGGCTGTGGTATATAAA
ATTATTCATAATGATAGTAGGAGGCTTGGTAGGTTTAAGAATAGTTTTTGCTGTACTTTCTATAGTGAAT
AGAGTTAGGCAGGGATATTCACCATTATCGTTTCAGACCCACCTCCCAACCCCGAGGGGACCCTTGCGCC
TTTTCCAAGGCAGCCCTGGGTTTGCGCAGGGACGCGGCTGCTCTGGGCGTGGTTCCGGGAAACGCAGCGG
CGCCGACCCTGGGTCTCGCACATTCTTCACGTCCGTTCGCAGCGTCACCCGGATCTTCGCCGCTACCCTT
GTGGGCCCCCCGGCGACGCTTCCTGCTCCGCCCCTAAGTCGGGAAGGTTCCTTGCGGTTCGCGGCGTGCC
GGACGTGACAAACGGAAGCCGCACGTCTCACTAGTACCCTCGCAGACGGACAGCGCCAGGGAGCAATGGC
AGCGCGCCGACCGCGATGGGCTGTGGCCAATAGCGGCTGCTCAGCAGGGCGCGCCGAGAGCAGCGGCCGG
GAAGGGGCGGTGCGGGAGGCGGGGTGTGGGGCGGTAGTGTGGGCCCTGTTCCTGCCCGCGCG
